Addgene plasmid #104644: pUG-P2
Purpose: (Empty Backbone) Level 1 cloning vector
Depositing lab: Marco Trujillo. Depositing organization: Leibniz Institute of Plant Biochemistry (IPB). Publication: UbiGate: a synthetic biology toolbox to analyse ubiquitination. Kowarschik K, Hoehenwarter W, Marillonnet S, Trujillo M. New Phytol. 2018 Mar;217(4):1749-1763. doi: 10.1111/nph.14900. Epub 2017 Nov 30. PubMed 29194629.
Backbone
  Vector backbone: pICH66323
  Backbone manufacturer: self-made
  Backbone size (bp): 2223
  Vector type: Synthetic Biology
  Selectable markers: LacZ alpha
Growth in bacteria
  Bacterial resistance: Ampicillin, 100 μg/mL
  Growth temperature: 37°C
  Growth strain: DH5alpha
  Copy number: High Copy
Gene/Insert
  Gene/Insert name: None
Terms and licenses: Academic/Nonprofit Terms; Industry Terms: Not Available to Industry
Depositor comments: Level 1 cloning vector defining position no.2 for cloning with BsaI
How to cite: pUG-P2 was a gift from Marco Trujillo (Addgene plasmid # 104644 ; http://n2t.net/addgene:104644 ; RRID:Addgene_104644)
