[The description below was written by a language model from this plasmid's Addgene catalogue record and pLannotate feature annotations shown in this document.]
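Description:
pUG-P2 is an empty level 1 cloning vector from the UbiGate synthetic biology toolbox, a modular system built to analyse ubiquitination. It is derived from the self-made backbone pICH66323 and carries no insert. Its role is to act as an acceptor for BsaI-based (Golden Gate-type) assembly, and the depositor notes that it defines position number 2 in the level 1 series. This suggests that units assembled in it are meant to occupy the second slot when several level 1 constructs are later combined. The record does not describe the flanking overhangs or the enzymes used for that next step.

The plasmid is small (about 2.7 kb in both the depositor and the sequencing-derived records, which show the same features with different start coordinates). It replicates in E. coli from a high-copy ColE1/pUC-type origin and is selected with ampicillin through the bla gene under its own promoter. The cloning site is a lacZα screening cassette, made up of a CAP binding site, lac promoter and lac operator driving a LacZα fragment that includes a pUC18/19-type multiple cloning site. In vectors of this design the cassette is replaced by the assembled parts, so recombinant colonies can be told apart from unmodified vector by blue/white screening, consistent with LacZα being listed as the selectable marker. Short lacI fragments, a partial T7 gene 10 ribosome binding site and a pBR322 bom remnant are also annotated, and these are most likely vestigial sequence or similarity matches. No promoter or terminator for expressing a payload is annotated, so those elements would presumably have to come from the modules cloned in.
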