Features (pLannotate 1.2.2; 12 found; start..end, strand, type, name):
     17..34      +  RBS            RBS (fragment): efficient ribosome binding site from bacteriophage T7 gene 10 (Olins and Rangwala, 1989)
     51..93      +  CDS            lacI (fragment): lac repressor; lacI; The lac repressor binds to the lac operator to inhibit transcription in E. coli. This inhibition can be relieved by adding lactose or isopropyl-β-D-thiogalactopyranoside (IPTG).
    106..127     +  protein_bind   CAP binding site: CAP binding activates transcription in the presence of cAMP. E. coli catabolite activator protein
    142..172     +  promoter       lac promoter: promoter for the E. coli lac operon
    180..196     +  protein_bind   lac operator: The lac repressor binds to the lac operator to inhibit transcription in E. coli. This inhibition can be relieved by adding lactose or isopropyl-β-D-thiogalactopyranoside (IPTG). lac repressor encoded by lacI
    233..289     -  misc_feature   MCS: pUC18/19 multiple cloning site
    286..443     +  CDS            lacZα (fragment): LacZα fragment of β-galactosidase; lacZ fragment
    449..538     -  misc_feature   bom (fragment): basis of mobility region from pBR322
    760..864     +  promoter       AmpR promoter: bla
    865..1725    +  CDS            AmpR: β-lactamase; bla; confers resistance to ampicillin, carbenicillin, and related antibiotics
   1896..2484    +  rep_origin     ori: high-copy-number ColE1/pMB1/pBR322/pUC origin of replication
   2667..2716    +  CDS            lacI (fragment): lac repressor; lacI; The lac repressor binds to the lac operator to inhibit transcription in E. coli. This inhibition can be relieved by adding lactose or isopropyl-β-D-thiogalactopyranoside (IPTG).
>Addgene plasmid #104644 | pUG-P2 | depositor full sequence | sequence record 198473 | Full Sequence
TTCAGAAGACATGCAATTAACTTTAAGAAGGAGATATACAATGGGAGACCGCAGCTGGCACGACAGGTTT
CCCGACTGGAAAGCGGGCAGTGAGCGCAACGCAATTAATGTGAGTTAGCTCACTCATTAGGCACCCCAGG
CTTTACACTTTATGCTTCCGGCTCGTATGTTGTGTGGAATTGTGAGCGGATAACAATTTCACACAGGAAA
CAGCTATGACCATGATTACGCCAAGCTTGCATGCCTGCAGGTCGACTCTAGAGGATCCCCGGGTACCGAG
CTCGAATTCACTGGCCGTCGTTTTACAACGTCGTGACTGGGAAAACCCTGGCGTTACCCAACTTAATCGC
CTTGCAGCACATCCCCCTTTCGCCAGCTGGCGTAATAGCGAAGAGGCCCGCACCGATCGCCCTTCCCAAC
AGTTGCGCAGCCTGAATGGCGAATGGCGCCTGATGCGGTATTTTCTCCTTACGCATCTGTGCGGTATTTC
ACACCGCATATGGTGCACTCTCAGTACAATCTGCTCTGATGCCGCATAAGGTCTCAGCTTACTATTGTCT
TCTAAGCCAGCCCCGACACCCGCCAACACCCGCTGACGCGCCCTGACGGGCTTGTCTGCTCCCGGCATCC
GCTTACAGACAAGCTGTGACCCACGAAGTGAGTGGACGAAAGGGCCTCGTGATACGCCTATTTTTATAGG
TTAATGTCATGATAATAATGGTTTCTTAGACGTCAGGTGGCACTTTTCGGGGAAATGTGCGCGGAACCCC
TATTTGTTTATTTTTCTAAATACATTCAAATATGTATCCGCTCATGAGACAATAACCCTGATAAATGCTT
CAATAATATTGAAAAAGGAAGAGTATGAGTATTCAACATTTCCGTGTCGCCCTTATTCCCTTTTTTGCGG
CATTTTGCCTTCCTGTTTTTGCTCACCCAGAAACGCTGGTGAAAGTAAAAGATGCTGAAGATCAGTTGGG
TGCACGAGTGGGTTACATCGAACTGGATCTCAACAGCGGTAAGATCCTTGAGAGTTTTCGCCCCGAAGAA
CGTTTTCCAATGATGAGCACTTTTAAAGTTCTGCTATGTGGCGCGGTATTATCCCGTATTGACGCCGGGC
AAGAGCAACTCGGTCGCCGCATACACTATTCTCAGAATGACTTGGTTGAGTACTCACCAGTCACAGAAAA
GCATCTTACGGATGGCATGACAGTAAGAGAATTATGCAGTGCTGCCATAACCATGAGTGATAACACTGCG
GCCAACTTACTTCTGACAACGATCGGAGGACCGAAGGAGCTAACCGCTTTTTTGCACAACATGGGGGATC
ATGTAACTCGCCTTGATCGTTGGGAACCGGAGCTGAATGAAGCCATACCAAACGACGAGCGTGACACCAC
GATGCCTGTAGCAATGGCAACAACGTTGCGCAAACTATTAACTGGCGAACTACTTACTCTAGCTTCCCGG
CAACAATTAATAGACTGGATGGAGGCGGATAAAGTTGCAGGACCACTTCTGCGCTCGGCCCTTCCGGCTG
GCTGGTTTATTGCTGATAAATCTGGAGCCGGTGAGCGTGGTTCTCGCGGTATCATTGCAGCACTGGGGCC
AGATGGTAAGCCCTCCCGTATCGTAGTTATCTACACGACGGGGAGTCAGGCAACTATGGATGAACGAAAT
AGACAGATCGCTGAGATAGGTGCCTCACTGATTAAGCATTGGTAACTGTCAGACCAAGTTTACTCATATA
TACTTTAGATTGATTTAAAACTTCATTTTTAATTTAAAAGGATCTAGGTGAAGATCCTTTTTGATAATCT
CATGACCAAAATCCCTTAACGTGAGTTTTCGTTCCACTGAGCGTCAGACCCCGTAGAAAAGATCAAAGGA
TCTTCTTGAGATCCTTTTTTTCTGCGCGTAATCTGCTGCTTGCAAACAAAAAAACCACCGCTACCAGCGG
TGGTTTGTTTGCCGGATCAAGAGCTACCAACTCTTTTTCCGAAGGTAACTGGCTTCAGCAGAGCGCAGAT
ACCAAATACTGTCCTTCTAGTGTAGCCGTAGTTAGGCCACCACTTCAAGAACTCTGTAGCACCGCCTACA
TACCTCGCTCTGCTAATCCTGTTACCAGTGGCTGCTGCCAGTGGCGATAAGTCGTGTCTTACCGGGTTGG
ACTCAAGACGATAGTTACCGGATAAGGCGCAGCGGTCGGGCTGAACGGGGGGTTCGTGCACACAGCCCAG
CTTGGAGCGAACGACCTACACCGAACTGAGATACCTACAGCGTGAGCTATGAGAAAGCGCCACGCTTCCC
GAAGGGAGAAAGGCGGACAGGTATCCGGTAAGCGGCAGGGTCGGAACAGGAGAGCGCACGAGGGAGCTTC
CAGGGGGAAACGCCTGGTATCTTTATAGTCCTGTCGGGTTTCGCCACCTCTGACTTGAGCGTCGATTTTT
GTGATGCTCGTCAGGGGGGCGGAGCCTATGGAAAAACGCCAGCAACGCGGCCTTTTTACGGTTCCTGGCC
TTTTGCTGGCCTTTTGCTCACATGTTCTTTCCTGCGTTATCCCCTGATTCTGTGGATAACCGTATTACCG
CCTTTGAGTGAGCTGATACCGCTCGCCGCAGCCGAACGACCGAGCGCAGCGAGTCAGTGAGCGAGGAAGC
GGATGAGCGCCCAATACGCAAACCGCCTCTCCCCGCGCGTTGGCCGATTCATTAATCACTCTGTGG
