Features (pLannotate 1.2.2; 12 found; start..end, strand, type, name):
    242..291     +  CDS            lacI (fragment): lac repressor; lacI; The lac repressor binds to the lac operator to inhibit transcription in E. coli. This inhibition can be relieved by adding lactose or isopropyl-β-D-thiogalactopyranoside (IPTG).
    318..335     +  RBS            RBS (fragment): efficient ribosome binding site from bacteriophage T7 gene 10 (Olins and Rangwala, 1989)
    352..394     +  CDS            lacI (fragment): lac repressor; lacI; The lac repressor binds to the lac operator to inhibit transcription in E. coli. This inhibition can be relieved by adding lactose or isopropyl-β-D-thiogalactopyranoside (IPTG).
    407..428     +  protein_bind   CAP binding site: CAP binding activates transcription in the presence of cAMP. E. coli catabolite activator protein
    443..473     +  promoter       lac promoter: promoter for the E. coli lac operon
    481..497     +  protein_bind   lac operator: The lac repressor binds to the lac operator to inhibit transcription in E. coli. This inhibition can be relieved by adding lactose or isopropyl-β-D-thiogalactopyranoside (IPTG). lac repressor encoded by lacI
    534..590     -  misc_feature   MCS: pUC18/19 multiple cloning site
    587..744     +  CDS            lacZα (fragment): LacZα fragment of β-galactosidase; lacZ fragment
    750..839     -  misc_feature   bom (fragment): basis of mobility region from pBR322
   1061..1165    +  promoter       AmpR promoter: bla
   1166..2026    +  CDS            AmpR: β-lactamase; bla; confers resistance to ampicillin, carbenicillin, and related antibiotics
   2197..59      +  rep_origin     ori (across the origin): high-copy-number ColE1/pMB1/pBR322/pUC origin of replication
>Addgene plasmid #104644 | pUG-P2 | addgene full sequence | sequence record 205566 | Addgene NGS Result
ACCTCTGACTTGAGCGTCGATTTTTGTGATGCTCGTCAGGGGGGCGGAGCCTATGGAAAAACGCCAGCAA
CGCGGCCTTTTTACGGTTCCTGGCCTTTTGCTGGCCTTTTGCTCACATGTTCTTTCCTGCGTTATCCCCT
GATTCTGTGGATAACCGTATTACCGCCTTTGAGTGAGCTGATACCGCTCGCCGCAGCCGAACGACCGAGC
GCAGCGAGTCAGTGAGCGAGGAAGCGGATGAGCGCCCAATACGCAAACCGCCTCTCCCCGCGCGTTGGCC
GATTCATTAATCACTCTGTGGTTCAGAAGACATGCAATTAACTTTAAGAAGGAGATATACAATGGGAGAC
CGCAGCTGGCACGACAGGTTTCCCGACTGGAAAGCGGGCAGTGAGCGCAACGCAATTAATGTGAGTTAGC
TCACTCATTAGGCACCCCAGGCTTTACACTTTATGCTTCCGGCTCGTATGTTGTGTGGAATTGTGAGCGG
ATAACAATTTCACACAGGAAACAGCTATGACCATGATTACGCCAAGCTTGCATGCCTGCAGGTCGACTCT
AGAGGATCCCCGGGTACCGAGCTCGAATTCACTGGCCGTCGTTTTACAACGTCGTGACTGGGAAAACCCT
GGCGTTACCCAACTTAATCGCCTTGCAGCACATCCCCCTTTCGCCAGCTGGCGTAATAGCGAAGAGGCCC
GCACCGATCGCCCTTCCCAACAGTTGCGCAGCCTGAATGGCGAATGGCGCCTGATGCGGTATTTTCTCCT
TACGCATCTGTGCGGTATTTCACACCGCATATGGTGCACTCTCAGTACAATCTGCTCTGATGCCGCATAA
GGTCTCAGCTTACTATTGTCTTCTAAGCCAGCCCCGACACCCGCCAACACCCGCTGACGCGCCCTGACGG
GCTTGTCTGCTCCCGGCATCCGCTTACAGACAAGCTGTGACCCACGAAGTGAGTGGACGAAAGGGCCTCG
TGATACGCCTATTTTTATAGGTTAATGTCATGATAATAATGGTTTCTTAGACGTCAGGTGGCACTTTTCG
GGGAAATGTGCGCGGAACCCCTATTTGTTTATTTTTCTAAATACATTCAAATATGTATCCGCTCATGAGA
CAATAACCCTGATAAATGCTTCAATAATATTGAAAAAGGAAGAGTATGAGTATTCAACATTTCCGTGTCG
CCCTTATTCCCTTTTTTGCGGCATTTTGCCTTCCTGTTTTTGCTCACCCAGAAACGCTGGTGAAAGTAAA
AGATGCTGAAGATCAGTTGGGTGCACGAGTGGGTTACATCGAACTGGATCTCAACAGCGGTAAGATCCTT
GAGAGTTTTCGCCCCGAAGAACGTTTTCCAATGATGAGCACTTTTAAAGTTCTGCTATGTGGCGCGGTAT
TATCCCGTATTGACGCCGGGCAAGAGCAACTCGGTCGCCGCATACACTATTCTCAGAATGACTTGGTTGA
GTACTCACCAGTCACAGAAAAGCATCTTACGGATGGCATGACAGTAAGAGAATTATGCAGTGCTGCCATA
ACCATGAGTGATAACACTGCGGCCAACTTACTTCTGACAACGATCGGAGGACCGAAGGAGCTAACCGCTT
TTTTGCACAACATGGGGGATCATGTAACTCGCCTTGATCGTTGGGAACCGGAGCTGAATGAAGCCATACC
AAACGACGAGCGTGACACCACGATGCCTGTAGCAATGGCAACAACGTTGCGCAAACTATTAACTGGCGAA
CTACTTACTCTAGCTTCCCGGCAACAATTAATAGACTGGATGGAGGCGGATAAAGTTGCAGGACCACTTC
TGCGCTCGGCCCTTCCGGCTGGCTGGTTTATTGCTGATAAATCTGGAGCCGGTGAGCGTGGTTCTCGCGG
TATCATTGCAGCACTGGGGCCAGATGGTAAGCCCTCCCGTATCGTAGTTATCTACACGACGGGGAGTCAG
GCAACTATGGATGAACGAAATAGACAGATCGCTGAGATAGGTGCCTCACTGATTAAGCATTGGTAACTGT
CAGACCAAGTTTACTCATATATACTTTAGATTGATTTAAAACTTCATTTTTAATTTAAAAGGATCTAGGT
GAAGATCCTTTTTGATAATCTCATGACCAAAATCCCTTAACGTGAGTTTTCGTTCCACTGAGCGTCAGAC
CCCGTAGAAAAGATCAAAGGATCTTCTTGAGATCCTTTTTTTCTGCGCGTAATCTGCTGCTTGCAAACAA
AAAAACCACCGCTACCAGCGGTGGTTTGTTTGCCGGATCAAGAGCTACCAACTCTTTTTCCGAAGGTAAC
TGGCTTCAGCAGAGCGCAGATACCAAATACTGTTCTTCTAGTGTAGCCGTAGTTAGGCCACCACTTCAAG
AACTCTGTAGCACCGCCTACATACCTCGCTCTGCTAATCCTGTTACCAGTGGCTGCTGCCAGTGGCGATA
AGTCGTGTCTTACCGGGTTGGACTCAAGACGATAGTTACCGGATAAGGCGCAGCGGTCGGGCTGAACGGG
GGGTTCGTGCACACAGCCCAGCTTGGAGCGAACGACCTACACCGAACTGAGATACCTACAGCGTGAGCTA
TGAGAAAGCGCCACGCTTCCCGAAGGGAGAAAGGCGGACAGGTATCCGGTAAGCGGCAGGGTCGGAACAG
GAGAGCGCACGAGGGAGCTTCCAGGGGGAAACGCCTGGTATCTTTATAGTCCTGTCGGGTTTCGCC
